Addgene plasmid #225323: pXD80ENSF7.8-Dadh-ΔElen0478(ElA2)
Purpose: Expresses Eggerthella lenta A2 Dadh (ΔElen_0478) in Gordonibacter urolithinfaciens DSM 27213
Depositing lab: Emily Balskus. Depositing organization: Harvard University. Publication: Enantiocomplementary Gut Bacterial Enzymes Metabolize Dietary Polyphenols. Dong X, Bae M, Le C, Aguilar Ramos MA, Balskus EP. J Am Chem Soc. 2025 Mar 5;147(9):7231-7244. doi: 10.1021/jacs.4c09892. Epub 2025 Feb 24. PubMed 39993729.
Backbone
  Vector backbone: pXD68Kan2
  Vector type: Bacterial Expression
Growth in bacteria
  Bacterial resistance: Kanamycin, 50 μg/mL
  Growth temperature: 37°C
  Growth strain: DH5alpha
  Copy number: Low Copy
Gene/Insert
  Gene/Insert name: Dadh (ΔElen_0478) (alt name: Dopamine dehydroxylase)
  Species: Eggerthella lenta
  Tag / fusion protein: His8 (C terminal on insert)
Terms and licenses: Academic/Nonprofit Terms; Industry Terms: Not Available to Industry
How to cite: pXD80ENSF7.8-Dadh-ΔElen0478(ElA2) was a gift from Emily Balskus (Addgene plasmid # 225323 ; http://n2t.net/addgene:225323 ; RRID:Addgene_225323)
