[The description below was written by a language model from this plasmid's Addgene catalogue record and pLannotate feature annotations shown in this document.]
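Description:
pXD80ENSF7.8-Dadh-ΔElen0478(ElA2) is a large (about 20.7 kb), low-copy bacterial expression plasmid built on the pXD68Kan2 backbone. It is intended for heterologous expression in the gut actinobacterium Gordonibacter urolithinfaciens DSM 27213 and is propagated in E. coli DH5alpha under kanamycin selection. The feature table shows a broad-host-range RSF1010-type replicon: oriV together with the RepA and RepC genes, a mobA/repB gene that supplies the primase function, and the R1162-like antisense RNA that regulates replication. Mobilisation functions are also present (RSF1010 oriT, mobA, mobC), along with a separate IncP-type oriT and a traJ fragment. This suggests the plasmid can be transferred by conjugation from an E. coli donor carrying helper transfer functions, although the record does not state the delivery route. Selection is provided by an aphA-3 aminoglycoside phosphotransferase (KanR). The short gentamicin-resistance and class 1 integron promoter fragments next to it appear to be cloning remnants.

The payload is dopamine dehydroxylase (Dadh) from Eggerthella lenta strain A2, an enzyme that removes the para-hydroxyl group of dopamine to give m-tyramine. It carries a C-terminal His8 tag, which the annotation detects as a histidine tag directly downstream of the roughly 3 kb dadH coding sequence. The "ΔElen_0478" designation indicates a version of the insert lacking the Elen_0478 gene. Several kilobases flanking dadH are unannotated and may hold further insert sequence, but the record does not define them or name the promoter driving expression. T7Te and rrnB T2 terminators lie beyond this region. The tiny gag and lacI hits are probably spurious matches. The plasmid is associated with work on gut bacterial enzymes that metabolise dietary polyphenols.
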