Features (pLannotate 1.2.2; 21 found; start..end, strand, type, name):
     19..813     -  CDS            KanR: aminoglycoside phosphotransferase; aphA-3; confers resistance to kanamycin
    820..876     -  CDS            GmR (fragment): gentamycin acetyltransferase; aacC1; confers resistance to gentamycin
   1052..1075    -  promoter       Pc promoter (fragment): intI1 (promoter lies within the coding sequence); class 1 integron promoter
   1055..1198    -  CDS            YPR2_ECOLX (fragment): Protein predicted: Swiss-Prot protein existence level 4. From Escherichia coli.
   1475..1494    +  misc_feature   BioBrick prefix: BioBrick prefix for parts that start with "ATG"
   3008..3028    -  CDS            7xHis: 6xHis affinity tag
   3041..6091    -  CDS            dadH: DADH_EGGLN - Experimental evidence at protein level: Swiss-Prot protein existence level 1. Involved in drug metabolism, as part of an interspecies gut bacterial pathway for Levodopa (L-dopa) metabolism, acting on dopamine produced by Enterecoccus L-dopa decarboxylase. Removes the para hydroxyl group of dopamine to produce m-tyramine (3-tyramine). It is possible that dopamine dehydroxylation influences the multiple side effects of L-dopa administration linked to dopamine production in the treatment of Parkinson's disease. From Eggerthella lenta (Eubacterium lentum).
   8789..8806    -  CDS            gag (truncated) (fragment): truncated Moloney murine leukemia virus (MMLV) gag gene lacking the start codon
  14288..14315   +  terminator     T7Te terminator: phage T7 early transcription terminator
  14447..14474   +  terminator     rrnB T2 terminator: transcription terminator T2 from the E. coli rrnB gene
  14589..14629   +  CDS            lacI (fragment): lac repressor; lacI; The lac repressor binds to the lac operator to inhibit transcription in E. coli. This inhibition can be relieved by adding lactose or isopropyl-β-D-thiogalactopyranoside (IPTG).
  14906..15757   -  CDS            RSF1010 RepC (fragment): replication protein C of the broad-host-range plasmid RSF1010 (Scholz et al., 1989); repC
  15744..16583   -  CDS            RSF1010 RepA: replication protein A of the broad-host-range plasmid RSF1010 (Scholz et al., 1989); repA
  16575..16649   -  ncRNA          Plasmid R1162: Accession: RF00043 - R1162-like plasmid antisense RNA
  17097..19223   -  CDS            mobA: MOBA2_ECOLX - Also known as repB. Experimental evidence at protein level: Swiss-Prot protein existence level 1. Part of the relaxosome complex that is responsible for plasmid transfer during conjugation. Locally unwinds DNA and catalyzes the cleavage of one of the DNA strands at oriT. The cleaved strand is then transferred through the dedicated type IV secretion apparatus. MobA remains covalently linked at the 5' end of the strand, and once in the recipient cell, it probably catalyzes the rejoining of the two ends of the strand, re-forming the circular plasmid DNA. The primase activity of MobA
  19304..19391   -  oriT           RSF1010 oriT: origin of transfer of the broad-host-range plasmid RSF1010 (Scholz et al., 1989)
  19422..19703   +  CDS            mobC: MOBC_ECOLX - Protein predicted: Swiss-Prot protein existence level 4. This protein is essential to promote the specific transfer of the plasmid in the presence of conjugative plasmids. From Escherichia coli.
  19733..20127   +  rep_origin     RSF1010 oriV: replication origin of the broad-host-range plasmid RSF1010; requires the RSF1010 RepA/B/C proteins for replication (Scholz et al., 1989)
  20292..20333   -  terminator     bacterial terminator: putative bacterial transcription terminator
  20371..20396   -  CDS            traJ (fragment): oriT-recognizing protein; traJ
  20429..20538   -  oriT           oriT: incP origin of transfer
>Addgene plasmid #225323 | pXD80ENSF7.8-Dadh-ΔElen0478(ElA2) | addgene full sequence | sequence record 463806 | Addgene NGS Result
GGCGGGCTGGCCGGCCTTCTAAAACAATTCATCCAGTAAAATATAATATTTTATTTTCTCCCAATCAGGC
TTGATCCCCAGTAAGTCAAAAAATAGCTCGACATACTGTTCTTCCCCGATATCCTCCCTGATCGACCGGA
CGCAGAAGGCAATGTCATACCACTTGTCCGCCCTGCCGCTTCTCCCAAGATCAATAAAGCCACTTACTTT
GCCATCTTTCACAAAGATGTTGCTGTCTCCCAGGTCGCCGTGGGAAAAGACAAGTTCCTCTTCGGGCTTT
TCCGTCTTTAAAAAATCATACAGCTCGCGCGGATCTTTAAATGGAGTGTCTTCTTCCCAGTTTTCGCAAT
CCACATCGGCCAGATCGTTATTCAGTAAGTAATCCAATTCGGCTAAGCGGCTGTCTAAGCTATTCGTATA
GGGACAATCCGATATGTCGATGGAGTGAAAGAGCCTGATGCACTCCGCATACAGCTCGATAATCTTTTCA
GGGCTTTGTTCATCTTCATACTCTTCCGAGCAAAGGACGCCATCGGCCTCACTCATGAGCAGATTGCTCC
AGCCATCATGCCGTTCAAAGTGCAGGACCTTTGGAACAGGCAGCTTTCCTTCCAGCCATAGCATCATGTC
CTTTTCCCGTTCCACATCATAGGTGGTCCCTTTATACCGGCTGTCCGTCATTTTTAAATATAGGTTTTCA
TTTTCTCCCACCAGCTTATATACCTTAGCAGGAGACATTCCTTCCGTATCTTTTACGCAGCGGTATTTTT
CGATCAGTTTTTTCAATTCCGGTGATATTCTCATTTTAGCCATGATGTTTAACTTTGTTTTAGGGCGACT
GCCCTGCTGCGTAACATCGTTGCTGCTCCATAACATCAAACATCGACCCACGGCGTAACGCGCTTGCTGC
TTGGATGCCCGAGGCATAGACTGTACCCCAAAAAAACAGTCATAACAAGCCATGAAAACCGCCACTGCGC
CGTTACCACCGCTGCGTTCGGTCAAGGTTCTGGACCAGTTGCGTGAGCGCATACGCTACTTGCATTACAG
CTTACGAACCGAACAGGCTTATGTCCACTGGGTTCGTGCCTTCATCCGTTTCCACGGTGTGCGTCACCCG
GCAACCTTGGGCAGCAGCGAAGTCGAGGCATTTCTGTCCTGGCTGGCGAACGAGCGCAAGGTTTCGGTCT
CCACGCATTCGAAACCGGTATCCCGCCGCCGCCGCCGGATACCGGTTTCGAATTGAGATTGCCACCTGAC
GTCTAAGAAACCATTATTATCATGACATTAACCTATAAAAATAGGCGTATCACGAGGCCCTTTCGTCTTC
AAGGCGAAAAAACCCCGCCGAAGCGGGGTTTTTTGCGAAATATAATGACCCTCTTGATAACCCAAGAGGG
CATTTTTTAGGAACGGTTATTTGATTATTAATCCGGCGGCAACTGAAACGATTCGGATCCTGTATTACTA
TTCTGAATTCGCGGCCGCTTCTAGATTTAGTACATCAGGACCACTGGGTAGCCCAGCTGGTAGATCAGCA
CGCGAAACATCACGGAGGTGGCCAGCGCGCCGATGGCGGCGACGACCATGAGCGTCTTGGAGGCGCCCAC
CTTCTTCTTCGCCACGAAGGCGCAGGCCGCAGCCACGATCACGGAGACGATGGAGCCCCAGAACATGGGC
GCTCCCGCGCCGGACACCATGACGGTCATCAGGCTGTCGACGTGCGTGGGGGCCGTGGTCATCGATGTCG
GGTCGGCGTAGTAGCCGAATTGCGCGATCTTCGCCATGGCGCAGGCGATGACGAACACCACGTCGGCCAC
GATCTGCACGAGGGCCGCGATGAACGTCAGCTGGATGCCCGTCGCCTCGACGGCCTCGTCCTTCTTCAGG
ATGGAGATCAGCCAGACGGCCGCGGCGCCCAGGAGGCACGCGTTGCCCAGATAGAACGCCACGAGCGCCA
GGCCCCACGCGGGACGGGCCGGCATGAGGTAGGAGTGCGCGGTGGCGACCATCATGAGCACGGCAACCGC
GAGGGTCGCCCAGGCCAGCGCCTTGGGAACGGGCTTGCCGCCTCGAAGGACCACGAACCATGCGACGATG
ACGATGGCCAGCGCCACGCATCCGATGAGCTCCTGGGTGATGCCCGACGTGATGTGCCCGAAGCCGTTGA
AGATGCGCTCCCAGTGCTCGAGGTGCAGGAAGGCTCCGATGCCGCCTACCACCAGCGAGACGGCGGACGT
GATGAGCGCGGTCATCTGCAGGTTCCTGCCCTGGCCCTTGAGCGCCAGGATGGACATGCCGCCCAGCGTG
CCGCAGGTCAAGCATACGAACAGCGTGAAGATGACGAGAGGCCACTGCGTTTCCATTACTCATCACCTCC
TTCCCAGTGATGGTCGCGTAGGATGTAGGAGTACGACGGCTTGTTGCCCACGTCGGGCAGCTTGTGCACG
TCGGCGTCGGTGAACGGCTCCAGGAACTCCACCATCTTGCGGCGCTTGCCCAGCGGGTCCTCGGAGCCCT
CGAACGACTCGTAGCCGGCCTCGGTGTCGCCGATCCAGCGGGCGTTGCCGCCGCACTGGCTGACGCACTG
GGGCAGCTCGCCCTGCGACAGCTTCTGCTCGCACAGCGTGCACTTCTCGACGACCTTCTCCTCCTCGTTG
AGGTAGCGGACGCCGTAGGGGCAGGCCATGACGCAGAACTGGCAGCCGATGCACTTCTCCTTGTCGATCT
GGATGGAGCCGTCCTCGGCCACGTGCGACGCCTCGGTGGGGCACACCTTCACGCACTCGGGGTTCTCGCA
GTGCTGGCAGCTGATGGGCAGGAAGTACATGTACACGTCGGGGTACTGCCCTGATCCGCCCGGGATGGGG
TTCGGCCCCACGCGCACCACTTTGTTCCAGTAGCTGCCGATGGGCACGTTGTTGACCGCCTTGCAGGCGA
CCGAGCACGCCAGGCAGCCCACGCACCGGTTGAGGTCGGTGATGATAGCCTTCGTCATGGTTCAGTGATG
GTGATGGTGATGGTGATGCTCGAGTGCGGCCTCCCTCCCTTCGTAGGTAGGCAGCCATTCCTTCAGACGG
GGGTCGTCGGAGGTATGGATGATGGGCGTGCCGGTGGAGTCGCACGGCACGGGGTTGTTGAACGGCGAGT
TCTCGGGCGTGGCCTTGTAGATCTTCACCTGGTAGGCGCGCAGGTTGGACGTGCCGGAGTGCGGGTCCTG
GGCGTAGTGGTCGATCAGCTGGTTCACCTGGGAGAACTGCCAGCCGTGGCCGGCGTCCTTCACCTCGGGG
TACCACCACGTGTGCTCGAGGTTGATGACGTCTTCCTTCACGCCGTAGTACAGGTCAGCCACTTCGCGGA
TCTTGCCCCACTCGGTTTCGATCCACACCCAGTCGCCCTGCTCGATGCCGTACTCGGCGGCCGTCTTCGG
GTTGATCTCCACGCGCGGCACGGGCCACAGCTCGCGGCACCAGGGAAGCTGGCGATGCTCGGAGTGGAAG
TACACCGGGATGCGACGGCCGGTGGTGGCGGTCAGCGGGTACTCCTTGATGCGGTCGCCGTCCTTCGGGC
CGTGAGGCGGCTCGGTGTAGGTGGGAAGCCTCCACTCGGGATGGTCGGGATGGTGCGATTCCATGACGGT
GGACCAGATCTCCTGCTTCATCGTCGGGGTGAACCAGCCCGGCTTCCAGTCGCCGATGCCCTTGCCGGCC
GTGTAGTCGAGGCGGCCCCACACGCGGTCGCGTGCGCGCATCGCGCCGGTCTGGTAGCGGCGGTACGTGC
CCCAGTTGCGCGGCTCGATGTCCTTCGCCTGCCACCAGCCGTGCTCCTGGAAGGCCTTGACGTACTCGTC
CCACGTCTTGTACTTGGGCGTGACCTCGGCCATCGGAACGCCGTGGCGCTCGAACGTGGGCTTGCCGTTC
TCGACGTGCCACGTGGTGTAGGTCAGCTCGTCGTCGGTGAGCAGCTTGATGGAGTCGTCCAGCTGCCAGT
TGATGTCGGGCCACTCGTTGCCCGGCTCGTCGGTCCACTTCCAGTTCATGCGGCGGGCGAGGTCCATGAC
GATCTCGGGATCGTACTTGGCTTCCGCGGGCGGCTGCACGCACTTGACCGTGGCGCCCATGGCGCCGGCG
GAACCTTGGCTGGCGCGCGGCGAGTTGAGCTCGATCCAATGGGCCACCGGCAGGATGATGTCGGCGGTGT
CGTTCTGCGGCGTGTGCCACAGGTTGAGGTCCACGTAGAAGTCAAGCGAGCACAGGGCCTCCCAGGCGCG
CGTGGTGTTCGTCTGGCTCATGAAGTTGCCGGACTCGTTCCAGAGGGCGCGCACCGGGTAGGGGTCGCCC
GTGATGACGGCGTCCCACAGCGAATGGCTGTCGCACCAGTACTGCCACCAGCCCAGAAGCGGGAACTTGT
CGATGCCGATCTGCTTGCGGTTGACTTCCTCCGGCGGGGTGGTGGCGCCGGGGGCCCAGGCGCTGAAGCC
CTGGAGGTCGCCGTCGATGGGGACGATGGTCGGGCCGCGGTTGCCGCCCGGGGTGTCCATGTTGCCGGTG
ATGCCCACGAGGTTGTCGAAGGCGCGGCAGTTCTGGATGGCGCTGCAGAAGTGCTCGACCGCCAGCATGT
ACTGGATGCCGCCGTTGCCGTAGCCGGTGGACGGGTCGATGCGCGTGCCGTAGGCCGTGGCCGCCGCCTC
GATCTCGGAGGCGGGGATGCCGGTGATCTCGGCCGCCACCTCGGGCTTGTACTCGGCGGCGCGGGCCTTG
TAGTGCTCCCACACCGGCTTGACCTTCACGGTCTTGCCGTCCTTCAGCGTGATCTCGAACTCGCCTTCCA
GCGCGGGGTCGATGGCGGGGTCGAACGGCATGGGATCGGGCAGCCAGCCCTGCGTCTGGCCCGGCAGCAG
GTTGTCCTGCGCGGCCTCGCGGCCTTGGCGCGCCTTCTCGGAGTCGTAGTTCTCGCCCTCCCAGAAGCCG
CCGGTCTCGTCGATGACGCCTTCCTGGTCGGCGTTGAACCAGGTGAACGCGCCGTACTCGTGCTCGACGC
CCTCGGCCTTCAGCTTCTCCCAGTTGTTGTCGTACACGAGGAACTTATAGGGGCTGCCGCCCTCCTTGAT
GTCGCTTTCCTTGAGCAGCGCGGTTTTCACGTCCCAGTAGGAACCGTCGGTGCGCACGGTGGGGAAGCCG
GAGGGCTCCATGTCCTCGCACACGAGGAACGGGGCGTTCGTCCACTTCTTCACGTACAGCTCGTCGTAGA
GCTTCTTCTCGATGATGACGTTCGTCCAGGCCAGGGCCAGGGCGCCGTCGGTGCCGGGGCGCAGGTGCTG
CCAGTAGTCGGCTTCCTTGCCCATGTTGGCCATGCGGGGGTCGACGCTGATGTGCACGTCGGCGCGCGAT
GCCACGTCCACCGTGGTGCGGCAGGAGTCGTCGTAGTTGGACAGCTCGGACGCGCCGCCCCACTGCACGT
ACACTTTCGGGCGCGTGATGGTTTCCATCCACGACATGGCGAACTGCGACACCATGGTGGTGGCGAAGTG
GCGCGGGCCCTTGCAGATCTGCCAGGCCTCAACGTTGTTCGGCGTTTCCAGCATGTTCTTCAGGATGGAC
TCCGAGTGCATGCACCAGATGCGCGACGTGCCCACCTGGCAGGCGATGGCCTCGCCGCCGTGCTTCGCCT
TGATGTCCATGAAGTTGTCCACGATGGACTGCATGGCCTCGTCCCACGAGATGCGCTGCCAGCCGGGCTC
CTCGCCCTTCGGGTTCGTGCGCTTCATGGGATAGTGCAGACGGTCGGGGTGGTACGCCGCCTGGATGGAC
GACTGCGACTTCGTGCAGCAGTTGCCCATGGACTGGAACGCTCCCTCGTCGCCCTCGACGCGTATGGCCC
GCCCGTTCTGGACGATGACCTTGACGCCGCACTCCATCTTGCCGCAGCCGCGGCAGCACGTTTTCACGGC
CACGGTGTCGTTGCCGGACACGCTGCTGTACGTCTCTTCGGCCAGCGCGGTGTGCGTCGAAGCGCCGAAC
GCCGCGGCTGCCGCACCGGTGATGGCGGCGGTCTTGACGAACGTGCGTCGTGACATGGTCAGGTTACCCA
TACTCCTCCTCCTTCTTTCTCCTCGTTCTCGTCTTGCTCGTCTTCGTTCGTGCGATCGGGGAGGGGGGCT
GCCGGGTGAAGCCTCGGGCTCCGAACCGGTGCAAAGTCCCCGTGTCGCTTGGGCCGACCATACGGATGCG
AGGGGGTGCAGAGCATCGTCCAAAGGTTGGAAAGCAGGTTCGACCGCATCATAAATTCTTATGATCTTGT
GATCATGAAAAATTCGATAGTGCTTTGAACTGGGGAAACTTTAACCGTAGGTCATAAATTATTCTGAAAC
TAGAATAGTTTCCTCAAAGAGGGCCGCTCATCTTTTCCGTATAATCGAACCCGTCGACAGAGGGGTCGGC
GCGAGCGACGTTATGTACGGGCTCACAGGGGGTGGGGCATGGAAAAGCTTCGGAGTGCATGGGATACCGC
GTTGGGGACGAGCCTTTCCCTCAAGCGCATCGCGGGCGCGGCCTTGCAATGGCTTTGGATGCTCATGATG
TTCTACAGCATCGTGCCGTACGGCTTCTCGTCGGACGTGCGCGGCTCGCTGTACGTCAGCCTGATCATAT
CGCTGGTGGCCATGGTGGTGACCATGCTGTTCGTCTCCGTCATCGTGCGGCGCGAGCGGGTGAGCGGCAA
CCGCTCCATCGTGCTGGGATCGGCCATCATGATGAGCGCGGGCAGCGTGCTCACGCCGTTCTCCGATCCT
ACCACGCCCGTCGGCATGCTGGTGCTGGGCCTGAGCGCGGTCATGACCGGCACGGGCTCGGCCGTGCTGT
TCTTGTGCTGGATCGAGCTCGAGTCGGGGCTGGGAGGCCGCTTGGCGCTTGTGGAGCTTGCCTCGTCGCT
GTGCATCGCGTTCGTCGTGGGGTTCTTGCTGATCGTAGGGCCGGCGATACCCGTCATCGTGCTCATCGTT
GTCATGCCCGTGCTTTCGGCGGCAGCTCTCAGGCGCAGCGCGCCCGATACGCCGCAGCTGCCGCGCGAGC
CCGAGCAGCCTTTGTCGCGCCATACGGCGACCCTGTTCGCGAAGGCGCTTCTGGGCGCGGTGCTCATCGG
CATGTTGATGGGGTTCTTCGACGTGGTGTCGGGGTTCAAAACCTACGAGGTGCAGGACATCTTCGGCACG
TACCTGTTTCTGGCGGGCTTCATCGGAGCGTTGGCCATCTGCCTGATAGCCGTGTTCCTGCAGCGCGACA
GCGTGTTCTTCTCGTACCGCGTCTCCATGCTGATGCTGTGCTTGGGATGCTTGTCCACGCCGTTCATGGC
CGACAACAACACGTATTCGAGCGCGCTTATCTTCGGCGGCTACCACTGCTTCGTGCTGGTGCTGTGCGTG
GTGTGCATCGACGTGGCGTCCAGCTTCCGCGTGAGCCCGGCGCGGACGATCGGCCTGGGGTTCGTGGCGC
TGTACGGCGGCGAGACCGCAGGCCAGCTGTTCGCCCATTCGCTGGAGGCGACCGGGGTCAGCATGTTCGA
CCTCACGCTGGTCACGCTGGTGGCCGTGTCGCTGCTGTTCATCGCGCATTTGTTCCTGTTCACGGAGACC
GACCTCATCAAAATCGGCATCGGCGAGGTCAGCCTGATGGGCACGGTGCCCGAAGAGGCCGCCGACGACC
CGGCCGACCCGGTGGATCCGTGCGCGCTGATCGCGGAGCGCTTCGCCCTGTCGCCGCGCGAGACCGACGT
GCTTCCGCTGCTGCTGGAGGGCCGCACCATCTCGCGCATCCAGGAGACGCTGTTCATCTCGGCGGGCACG
GTGAGCACGCATATCCGCCACATCTACCAGAAGACGGGCGTGGACAATCGCCAGGAGCTCATCGACCTGG
CCCACGAGACGGCCGCGCAGGACGAGGCGGTCTGAGGCGATGGAGACGGCGTATCTGCACGAGTTCGCGA
AGGTGGCCGATTGCGGCAGCTTCACGGCCGCCGCGCGCGAGCTGCATCTGACGCAGTCGACGCTGAGCAA
GCACGTGGCCTTGTTGGAGCGCGAATTCGGGGCCGACCTGTTCGTGCGCGACCGCAGCGGCGTGAGCCTG
ACCGAGGCGGGCGGCGTGCTGTACGCCCAGGCGCGGCAGATGGAGAAGCTGCTGCGCGCCACCGAGCTGC
TGGTGCGCGCGGCGCGCGACGGGCAGGGTTCGGCGGGCGCGGGGGTTGCGGGCGCGACGGCGGGCGCAGC
GGCGGGCGGGGGTGCCGTCGACGGCTCGCCTGCGGCCGCGTGCGACACGGCGCTTCGCTGCAAGTGCCGG
CTCGCGGCCGAGCGCTGCGGGCTCGACCGGCGCGAGCTGGGCGCGCTCATCCTGTACGTGGAGGAGCGCG
GCTTCGAGGCGATCCAGGGCGAGCTGGCGCTGACGCGCGACGAGGTGGCCGACGTGCTGGGCAGCGTGTA
CCGCAAGCTGGGCGTGGGCGACAAGCAGGAGGCGCTCGATTTCATCCATTCCGTTTCGGAATGATGGTAG
ACGCGCCCGCGGCGGTTGGGCATACTGCGTAGAAGTGAAAGCGCTATGAAGCTGGGGGGCTTCGAGCAAA
GGGCTTCATCCGAAGAATGGATGGAGACCGAATATGAGTGCTTGGACTGCTGCGTCCGTCGAAGACGCGG
CGAACAATCTTCTTGAAGAACTGAATAGCGGCGCGATGCGCTTGTGCGTGGAGCATGACGCGTCCGACGA
CGTTGCGCCGGCGTTGCTGCGCGCGGCTCGCGCTCGCGTCGAGGCGGGGTCGAACGTGCGCGTCGTGTGC
GCCGACGCCGTTGCAGCTGCGCGCTTTCGGGCGCTTGCGGCCGACGATCCGCTGCTGGGCGCGCTCGACG
TGGTATCGGTGCGCGAGCTGGCCCTCTCGATTCTAGGCGACGCGCGGGTCGGCGATGCCGTGGGACGCGA
CGCGCGCGTGCTGGACGAGAACGAGCTGGCCGTGCTCATGGAGGACGTGAAGGTGAGCGGCCTCAAGCCG
GGCCGGCTGCGCGAGATGCTCAAGTTCTTCTACAAGAGCATCAGCGACTGCGCCGACGATGACGAGCGCT
GGCTGATCACCGCCGAAGAGCAGACCGTGCACGCCATCCTCACCGAGAACCTGGAGGCGCGCCGCGCGTT
GCTGCCGTGCGAGGTTTCGTCGCTGGCGTATCGCGGCCTTGTGAAAGCCGGGGTCGAGCGCGAGCCGCTG
ACGCTGGTGGCAGACGACTTCGGGTCGCTCAGCAAGGCGTCGCAGCGCCTCGTGCGCCATCTGGCGACGG
ACGGCCTCGTGGCGGCGGGCCGCACGCTGGCCTCGTCCAGCTCCGAGGAGCCGTATCCGTGCTTCGACGG
GTTCCGCGCGCTTGCCGACGAGGCCGACTGCCTGGTGACGCTGGCGTGCGAGCGGCCGGCCGCGGCGCGC
GAGTCCCGCGCGCTGGACGACCCGGCGGCCGAGTTCGCGTTCGCGGCGGCGTCCGTGGAGGAGTGCCTGG
CCGACGGCTTCCGGCCAGGCGACGTGGCTGTGGCCGTGCCGAACGCCGCTTGGGGCGAGCGCATCGCCGC
CGAGCTGGAAGGGCGCGGCATCGCCGTGGAGCGCGGGTTCGACAGCGGGAAGATCAAGGGCGACCCGCGC
ACCGAGGGCCGTTACGCCGACCTCAAGCTGGCCGCGTTCCTGCGGTTGTACCTCGATCCGCACGATTTCA
CGTCGTTGCGCTCGTGGCTGGGGTTCGGCGATTGGCTGCTGCGCTCCGATGCGTTTTTGGAGCTGATGGC
GTACGCGCGCGACCATGAGACGACCGTGCCCGAAGCCGTGGCGCAGCTGCGCACGCAGCGCGACGCCGAT
CGCTCCTCGACGATATTCGGGAAGTTCGACGGCCCGCTCGACGAGCTGGACGAGCTGCTGCGCGCCTGCG
AGGAAGGGCTGACGCGCGAGGCCGCCGTAGCGCTGTTCGAAGCGCACGGAATGCCGTTGTCCCCGCGCCA
CGTGGAGCTGCTGGGCGACGACCCTGCGCATGCGGACGTCGAGCGCTTGGCGCGCTGCGGGTTCGCGAAG
CCGGTGGAGGATGTCGCGCGCGATGCCGTGCATGTGGTCTCCTACGCGCGCTGCCACGGGCACCATGTGC
GCACGGTGTTCGTCACCGGCCTGGTGAACGGCTTCTTGCCGGCGAGCGACGCCGTGGACGACAAGTTCAC
CATCGACCATCGGCGCGTGGCGCTCGAACGCGAGCGCGCGCTGTTCCTGGACGTGCTGTCCTGTGCGAGC
GAACGAGCGGTATGCACGCGGTTCGTGCGCGACCTTTTAGAGAACACCGCGTTCACGAAGGTGCAGACCT
CGCGCGTGTTCGTGCGCGACGGCGAGCGCTTCGCGCGCGTGACGCCGTCGGAGTTCGCGTCGCTGACCGA
CGAGGTGCTCTCTCCCGCGCCCGACGCGCCTCGCGAGCTGCCGACGAAGGTGCTGTACGCGTCTTCGACT
TTGTAGCTCCAACGGTCTGACGACCGCGCGAACCTTCGCTGACTTTTCCTGACCGGTGATTTTGAAATGA
TGAAAGGACTGATAGATATGAGCGATGTTGATGTATTCGTGATCGATGACGATTTCGATCCCCTGGCCGA
CCTGAGCCTGGACGACGGCGAGCGGGACGATGCCGAGGCGGATTACCTGCCGCCCATCCCCGATGCCGAC
AAGAGCGTGGTGCCTCCCGTGGTGCCGTTGTCTGCGACCGAGCGCATCGAGAAGCTGCTGGCGGGCATTC
CCGGCCAGCAGTTCCGCCTGCTGCACGCCGTGGAATTCTGCACCGAGCCGAAGACGATGGACGAGGCCGT
GGCCAATTTGGACGCGGCGTATCCGAACACGACGAGCGTGTACGGCTCGGCGCAGGTGGTGCAGCTGCTC
GAGCGCGACGGCGCGCTGGAGCGCATCGTGGACGAGGACGCCGCCCATGCGGCCGCCGGCGACGCTGCCG
ATACGCCCGCCGAGGACGAGGGCTTCATCTCGGTGACGCCCGCTCCGCCGTGTCACTACCGTGCCACGCA
AGCGGGCCTCGATGCCGTCGCGGCGCACGTCAACGAGGGCCTCGTGGCGGAGCGGATCAGCGAAGACGAG
CGCTATCTGCCCATCTTCCAGCGCGTGCTTGAGATGTGCGCGCGCGAAGGAGGCTGCCCCACCAAGGAGC
TGGACCAGGCGGTGGACGGCGACCCGCTGTGCCAAGAGCCGCGCCGCTTCTGCGGGTTCTTCCGCGGCAA
GCTGGAAGAAACAGGCGCCATCGAATGGCGCGACGCCTGGACCATTACCGATCTGGGGCGCAGCGTGCTC
GCGTCCGGCTTGTTCGCCGCCGCTTCCCCGTCCGAACGCTAGAGAAGGAGCCACCCATGTCCCACGATCA
GGAAACCACCATCGCCGACGTGCTGCGCGGCCGCATGGCAACCTACCAGTTCCTCTCGCGCCTGTTCCGC
GTGGAGGTGGACCAGGAGCTGTACGACACGCTGATGTCCATGCGCTTCCCGGCGAACACCGGCAACGCGC
TGGTGGACGAAGGCTACCGGATGATCTGCGGTTATCTGAGCCAAGCCGACGGCACGGTGCTCACCGAGCT
GGCGGTGGACTACGTGCGCGCGTTCATCGGGTCGGGCAACGACGGCTTCTCGGCCGCGTACCCGTACGAG
TCGGTGTACACGAGCCCGAAGCGCCTCATGATGCAGGACGCCCGCGACGAGGTGCTGGTGCTGTACCGCG
CCTTCGGTCTGGACAAGCAGGAAAGCTGGAAGGAGGGCGAGGACCATATCGCGCTGGAGCTGGAGTTCGA
GCAGATCCTATGCGAGCGCGCTATCAGGGCGTACGAGGCCGGCGACGAGGACGAGTGCCTGAAGCTGCTG
CTGTCGCAGCGCAACTTCCTGGAGGACCACCTGCTGGCGTGGTACCCCATGATGGCGGCCGACTTGCAGA
AGTTCCCGCAGACCGACTTCTACAAGGGCCTGGGCAAGCTGACCGACGGCTTCCTGCGCAACGACCGCGA
ATTTTTGGACGCCGTGCTGTCTGAGAACGAAGCGGATTGCCATCCAGAGCGGAGGCCGCAGGCCGAAGCC
GAAGGATCCCGTGCGGCGTCGGCCGAAACCGAAGTCGAGGTTGCATGAATGAAGAAGCTCAAAACCTATC
GGCTGCGGTTCCTGATCATGCTGGCGCTGCTGGCCGTGGTGGCCGTGGGGTACTTCACGGCCGGCGGCAT
CGGCAACTTCTGCGGCATCGGCTTCGAGTCCATCACGCTGCTGTGCCCCCTAGGCGCGCTGCTGGCCATG
ATCGCCGAGCGCACAGCCATCCCGATGGCCGTGATCAGCGTTGCGGTCGTGCTGCTGGTGTGTATCGTGC
TAGGCAAGGTGTTCTGCGCCTGGGCGTGCCCCGTGCACTTCCTGTCGCGAGGAAGGAAGAAGGGGGATAA
GGGGGACAAGGAGGGTAAAGGGGGCAAGGTTGCTTCCCCTTGCTCCGCGTGCGCTTCCCCTTGCGGCAAA
GCCAAGGGCATCAAGATCGACAGCCGTCACGGCATCCTCGCTGCGGCGTTGGGCTCCACGCTCGTCTTCG
GCTTCCCGGTGTTCTGCCTCGTCTGCCCGATCGGCCTCACGTTCGCCACGGTGCTGCTGGTCATGCGCCT
GTTCGCGTTCGGCGACGCCACGTGGACGGTCGTCGCCTTCCCGGCCATCATCGCGCTGGAGATCCTGCTG
CTGCCGAAGTGGTGCCAGCGCTTCTGCCCGTTGGGCGCGTTGCTTTCGCTGTTCAGCGGGCTGAACCGGA
CGTTCCGCCCCCAGGTGGACGCCGAGAAGTGCCTGCGCGAGGGTCGCGGCAAGGCCTGCAACCTGTGCGA
GCAGGCATGCCCCGAGGGCATCAACCTGCACGATGTCGCGGCGGGCGAGACCACGCTCAACGACTGCAGC
AAGTGCCGCGCGTGCGCCGACGTGTGCCCCGAGCGCGCCATCACGTTCCCGTTGCTGCCGAAGAAGCAGG
CGCAGGCGACGCCGCTGCCCGTCGACGACGAGATCCCGGAAAGGGGATAGGCCATGTCCCTGATCAACGG
CCTGCTGGCCCTGTTGGGCGAGATCGAGAGCGATGCCATCGCCGTGCATGAGGAACGCTGCATCTCGGTT
CGCAACCGCAACGCCGACTGCCTGCGCTGCGTGGAGGCATGCACGTCGGGCGCGCTGGCGTACCGCGCGG
GCGAGCTGCTCGTAGAGCCCGAGCGCTGCATCGGATGCGGCACGTGCGCCACGGCGTGCCCCACCTGCGC
CATCGAGCTGCGCAACCCGACGGATGCCGAGCTGACGGCGCAGCTCAAGCACTCCATCGTGGCGACGAAA
GGCCATCCGGTCATCGTGTGCGAGCAGGCGCTCGAGGCGGCCAACGTCGCGGCCGACGATGCGTCGGCCG
CGTGCGCGGTGCCGTGCCTGGGGCGCATGGACGAGTCGGCGCTCGTGGGGTTGGCGGCGTACCGCGCCTT
CGACGCGACGCTGGCCTGCGGTTCGTGCGAGACGTGCCCACATGCTCCGGGCGGCGCGCTCGTGCGCGAG
GTGGTGGAGGGCGCGCGCAACCTGCTTGAGGCGTTCGGATCCTCCATGCCCATCGACCTGGAGGAATGCG
TGCCCGAGCGCGTGTTGGAGCCCGGCGGGTCGCACGGCCAGGCAGGCAGCGACGGGGTGGGGCGGCGCGA
CTTCTTCCGCTCGGCCAAGGACGCATCGACCCGCGCAGCTGGCGCGGCGGTGGCCGAGGAGTTGGGGATG
GTCGAGGCCGAGCCCGTTCCTGCGGCGCATCGCAAAGTGGGCGCAGATGGGACGCTGTCGCAGTTCGTCC
CCACGCGCCGCGTGCGGCTGTACAACTACCTGCAGCACGTGGGGCAACCGACGGCCGACGAGGTGGAGAC
GCGTGTCATCGGCGCCGTGTCCATCGATGCCCAGAAGTGCAGTTCGTGCCGCATGTGCGCGGTGTTCTGT
CCCACGGGCGCCATCAAGAAGCTCGACGAGGGCGGCGTGTTCGGCATCGTGCACCGTCCGAGCGCCTGCA
TGCAGTGCCGCCTGTGCGAGCACATCTGTCCCGAGCAGGCCATCGCGGTGAGCGGGCGCGTGCCCATCAA
GCAGTTCATGGGCAAGGAAGCCGTGTGCTTCGCTATGAAGCGTCCAACCTGGACCCCGAACAAGCCCTCA
TCGATGTACGATAAGCTGCACGCGACGCTCGGCGAACACTTGGAGATGTGCATGTTCTAGACTAGTCGAC
TCACACTGGCTCACCTTCGGGTGGGCCTTTCTGCGTTTATATACTAGAGAGAGAATATAAAAAGCCAGAT
TATTAATCCGGCTTTTTTATTATTTAATTCCTGTTATAAAAAAAGGATCAATTTTGAACTCTCTCCCAAA
GTTGATCCCTTAACGATCCCTGCAGGAGAAGGCCATCCTGACGGATGGCCTTTTTGAAGCTTTCTAGAAT
CGGGGGCCCCCGGGGGGATTCTAGAACAATGGAAGTCCTCGTCTCGCCCTCGAATTAGCCCGCTTAATGA
GCGGGCTTTTTTTGAATTAATTCTCGCGAGCTGGCACGACAGGTTTCCCGACTGGAAAGCGGGCAGTGAG
CGCAACGCAATTAATGTAAGTTAGCGCGAATTGCAAGCTGGCCGACGCGCTGGGCTACGTCTTGCTGGCG
TTCGGGAGCAGAAGAGCATACATCTGGAAGCAAAGCCAGGAAAGCGGCCTATGGAGCTGTGCGGCAGCGC
TCAGTAGGCAATTTTTCAAAATATTGTTAAGCCTTTTCTGAGCATGGTATTTTTCATGGTATTACCAATT
AGCAGGAAAATAAGCCATTGAATATAAAAGATAAAAATGTCTTGTTTACAATAGAGTGGGGGGGGTCAGC
CTGCCGCCTTGGGCCGGGTGATGTCGTACTTGCCCGCCGCGAACTCGGTTACCGTCCAGCCCAGCGCGAC
CAGCTCCGGCAACGCCTCGCGCACCCGCTGGCGGCGCTTGCGCATGGTCGAACCACTGGCCTCTGACGGC
CAGACATAGCCGCACAAGGTATCTATGGAAGCCTTGCCGGTTTTGCCGGGGTCGATCCAGCCACACAGCC
GCTGGTGCAGCAGGCGGGCGGTTTCGCTGTCCAGCGCCCGCACCTCGTCCATGCTGATGCGCACATGCTG
GCCGCCACCCATGACGGCCTGCGCGATCAAGGGGTTCAGGGCCACGTACAGGCGCCCGTCCGCCTCGTCG
CTGGCGTACTCCGACAGCAGCCGAAACCCCTGCCGCTTGCGGCCATTCTGGGCGATGATGGATACCTTCC
AAAGGCGCTCGATGCAGTCCTGTATGTGCTTGAGCGCCCCACCACTATCGACCTCTGCCCCGATTTCCTT
TGCCAGCGCCCGATAGCTACCTTTGACCACCATGGCATCAGCGGTGACGGCCTCCCACTTGGGTTCCAGG
AACAGCCGGAGCTGCCGTCCGCCTTCGGTCTTGGGTTCCGGGCCAAGCACTAGGCCATTAGGCCCAGCCA
TGGCCACCAGCCCTTGCAGGATGCGCAGATCATCAGCGCCCAGCGGCTCCGGGCCGCTGAACTCGATCCG
CTTGCCGTCGCCGTAGTCATACGTCACGTCCAGCTTGCTGCGCTTGCGCTCGCCCCGCTTGAGGGCACGG
AACAGGCCGGGGGCCAGACAGTGCGCCGGGTCGTGTCGGACGTGGCTGAGGCTGTGCTTGTTCTTAGGCT
TCACCACGGGGCACCCCCTTGCTCTTGCGCTGCCTCTCCAGCACGGCGGGCTTGAGCACCCCGCCGTCAT
GCCGCCTGAACCACCGATCAGCGAACGGTGCGCCATAGTTGGCCTTGCTCACACCGAAGCGGACGAAGAA
CCGGCGCTGGTCGTCGTCCACACCCCATTCCTCGGCCTCGGCGCTGGTCATGCTCGACAGGTAGGACTGC
CAGCGGATGTTATCGACCAGTACCGAGCTGCCCCGGCTGGCCTGCTGCTGGTCGCCTGCGCCCATCATGG
CCGCGCCCTTGCTGGCATGGTGCAGGAACACGATAGAGCACCCGGTATCGGCGGCGATGGCCTCCATGCG
ACCGATGACCTGGGCCATGGGGCCGCTGGCGTTTTCTTCCTCGATGTGGAACCGGCGCAGCGTGTCCAGC
ACCATCAGGCGGCGGCCCTCGGCGGCGCGCTTGAGGCCGTCGAACCACTCCGGGGCCATGATGTTGGGCA
GGCTGCCGATCAGCGGCTGGATCAGCAGGCCGTCAGCCACGGCTTGCCGTTCCTCGGCGCTGAGGTGCGC
CCCAAGGGCGTGCAGGCGGTGATGAATGGCGGTGGGCGGGTCTTCGGCGGGCAGGTAGATCACCGGGCCG
GTGGGCAGTTCGCCCACCTCCAGCAGATCCGGCCCGCCTGCAATCTGTGCGGCCAGTTGCAGGGCCAGCA
TGGATTTACCGGCACCACCGGGCGACACCAGCGCCCCGACCGTACCGGCCACCATGTTGGGCAAAACGTA
GTCCAGCGGTGGCGGCGCTGCTGCGAACGCCTCCAGAATATTGATAGGCTTATGGGTAGCCATTGATTGC
CTCCTTTGCAGGCAGTTGGTGGTTAGGCGCTGGCGGGGTCACTACCCCCGCCCTGCGCCGCTCTGAGTTC
TTCCAGGCACTCGCGCAGCGCCTCGTATTCGTCGTCGGTCAGCCAGAACTTGCGCTGACGCATCCCTTTG
GCCTTCATGCGCTCGGCATATCGCGCTTGGCGTACAGCGTCAGGGCTGGCCAGCAGGTCGCCGGTCTGCT
TGTCCTTTTGGTCTTTCATATCAGTCACCGAGAAACTTGCCGGGGCCGAAAGGCTTGTCTTCGCGGAACA
AGGACAAGGTGCAGCCGTCAAGGTTAAGGCTGGCCATATCAGCGACTGAAAAGCGGCCAGCCTCGGCCTT
GTTTGACGTATAACCAAAGCCACCGGGCAACCAATAGCCCTTGTCACTTTTGATCAGGTAGACCGACCCT
GAAGCGCTTTTTTCGTATTCCATAAAACCCCCTTCTGTGCGTGAGTACTCATAGTATAACAGGCGTGAGT
ACCAACGCAAGCACTACATGCTGAAATCTGGCCCGCCCCTGTCCATGCCTCGCTGGCGGGGTGCCGGTGC
CCGTGCCAGCTCGGCCCGCGCAAGCTGGACGCTGGGCAGACCCATGACCTTGCTGACGGTGCGCTCGATG
TAATCCGCTTCGTGGCCGGGCTTGCGCTCTGCCAGCGCTGGGCTGGCCTCGGCCATGGCCTTGCCGATTT
CCTCGGCACTGCGGCCCCGGCTGGCCAGCTTCTGCGCGGCGATAAAGTCGCACTTGCTGAGGTCATCACC
GAAGCGCTTGACCAGCCCGGCCATCTCGCTGCGGTACTCGTCCAGCGCCGTGCGCCGGTGGCGGCTAAGC
TGCCGCTCGGACAGTTCGAGGCTGGCCAGCCTGCGGGCCTTCTCCTGCTGCCGCTGGGCCTGCTCGATCT
GCTGGCCAGCCTGCTGCACCAGCGCCGGGCCAGCGGTGGCGGTCTTGCCCTTGGATTCACGCAGCAGCAC
CCACGGCTGATAACCGGCGCGGGTGGTGTGCTTGTCCTTGCGGTTGGTGAAGCCCGCCAAGCGGCCATAG
TGGCGGCTGTCGGCGCTGGCCGGGTCGGCGTCGTACTCGCTGGCCAGCGTCCGGGCAATCTGCCCCCGAA
GTTCACCGCCTGCGGCGTCGGCCACCTTGACCCATGCCTGATAGTTCTTCGGGCTGGTTTCCACTACCAG
GGCAGGCTCCCGGCCCTCGGCTTTCATGTCATCCAGGTCAAACTCGCTGAGGTCGTCCACCAGCACCAGA
CCATGCCGCTCCTGCTCGGCGGGCCTGATATACACGTCATTGCCCTGGGCATTCATCCGCTTGAGCCATG
GCGTGTTCTGGAGCACTTCGGCGGCTGACCATTCCCGGTTCATCATCTGGCCGGTGGTGGCGTCCCTGAC
GCCGATATCGAAGCGCTCACAGCCCATGGCCTTGAGCTGTCGGCCTATGGCCTGCAAAGTCCTGTCGTTC
TTCATCGGGCCACCAAGCGCAGCCAGATCGAGCCGTCCTCGGTTGTCAGTGGCGTCAGGTCGAGCAAGAG
CAACGATGCGATCAGCAGCACCACCGTAGGCATCATGGAAGCCAGCATCACGGTTAGCCATAGCTTCCAG
TGCCACCCCCGCGACGCGCTCCGGGCGCTCTGCGCGGCGCTGCTCACCTCGGCGGCTACCTCCCGCAACT
CTTTGGCCAGCTCCACCCATGCCGCCCCTGTCTGGCGCTGGGCTTTCAGCCACTCCGCCGCCTGCGCCTC
GCTGGCCTGCTGGGTCTGGCTCATGACCTGCCGGGCTTCGTCGGCCAGTGTCGCCATGCTCTGGGCCAGC
GGTTCGATCTGCTCCGCTAACTCGTTGATGCCTCTGGATTTCTTCACTCTGTCGATTGCGTTCATGGTCT
ATTGCCTCCCGGTATTCCTGTAAGTCGATGATCTGGGCGTTGGCGGTGTCGATGTTCAGGGCCACGTCTG
CCCGGTCGGTGCGGATGCCCCGGCCTTCCATCTCCACCACGTTCGGCCCCAGGTGAACACCGGGCAGGCG
CTCGATGCCCTGCGCCTCAAGTGTTCTGTGGTCAATGCGGGCGTCGTGGCCTGCCCGCTCTAATGCCCGG
TTGGCATGGTCGGCCCATGCCTCGCGGGTCTGCTCAAGCCATGCCTTGGGCTTGAGCGCTTCGGTCTTCT
GTGCCCCGCCCTTCTCCGGGGTCTTGCCGTTGTACCGCTTGAACCACTGAGCGGCGGGCCGCTCGATGCC
GTCATTGATCCGCTCGGAGATCATCAGGTGGCAGTGCGGGTTCTCGCCGCCACCGGCATGGATGGCCAGC
GTATACGGCAGGCGCTCGGCACCGGTCAGGTGCTGGGCGAACTCGGACGCCAGCGCCTTCTGCTGGTCGA
GGGTCAGCTCGACCGGCAGGGCAAATTCGACCTCCTTGAACAGCCGCCCATTGGCGCGTTCATACAGGTC
GGCAGCATCCCAGTAGTCGGCGGGCCGCTCGACGAACTCCGGCATGTGCCCGGATTCGGCGTGCAAGACT
TCATCCATGTCGCGGGCATACTTGCCTTCGCGCTGGATGAAGTCGGCCTTGGCCCTGGCCGATTGGCCGC
CCGACCTGCTGCCGGTTTTCGCCGTAAGGTGATAAATCGCCATGCTGCCTCGCTGTTGCTTTTGCTTTTC
GGCTCCATGCAATGGCCCTCGGAGAGCGCACCGCCCGAAGGGTGGCCGTTAGGCCAGTTTCTCGAAGAGA
AACCGGTAAGTGCGCCCTCCCCTACAAAGTAGGGTCGGGATTGCCGCCGCTGTGCCTCCATGATAGCCTA
CGAGACAGCACATTAACAATGGGGTGTCAAGATGGTTAAGGGGAGCAACAAGGCGGCGGATCGGCTGGCC
AAGCTCGAAGAACAACGAGCGCGAATCAATGCCGAAATTCAGCGGGTGCGGGCAAGGGAACAGCAGCAAG
AGCGCAAGAACGAAACAAGGCGCAAGGTGCTGGTGGGGGCCATGATTTTGGCCAAGGTGAACAGCAGCGA
GTGGCCGGAGGATCGGCTCATGGCGGCAATGGATGCGTACCTTGAACGCGACCACGACCGCGCCTTGTTC
GGTCTGCCGCCACGCCAGAAGGATGAGCCGGGCTGAATGATCGACCGAGACAGGCCCTGCGGGGCTGCAC
ACGCGCCCCCACCCTTCGGGTAGGGGGAAAGGCCGCTAAAGCGGCTAAAAGCGCTCCAGCGTATTTCTGC
GGGGTTTGGTGTGGGGTTTAGCGGGCTTTGCCCGCCTTTCCCCCTGCCGCGCAGCGGTGGGGCGGTGTGT
AGCCTAGCGCAGCGAATAGACCAGCTATCCGGCCTCTGGCCGGGCATATTGGGCAAGGGCAGCAGCGCCC
CACAAGGGCGCTGATAACCGCGCCTAGTGGATTATTCTTAGATAATCATGGATGGATTTTTCCAACACCC
CGCCAGCCCCCGCCCCTGCTGGGTTTGCAGGTTTGGGGGCGTGACAGTTATTGCAGGGGTTCGTGACAGT
TATTGCAGGGGGGCGTGACAGTTATTGCAGGGGTTCGTGACAGTTAGTACGGGAGTGACGGGCACTGGCT
GGCAATGTCTAGCAACGGCAGGCATTTCGGCTGAGGGTAAAAGAACTTTCCGCTAAGCGATAGACTGTAT
GTAAACACAGTATTGCAAGGACGCGGAACATGCCTCATGTGGCGGCCCTCGCGAGAATTAATTCAGATAA
AAAAAATCCTTAGCTTTCGCTAAGGATGATTTCTAGCGATGACCCTGCTGATTGGTTCGCTGACCGTAGA
CTGGTTGGCTTGGTTTCATCAGCCATCCGCTTGCCCTCATCTGTTACGCCGGCGGTAGCCGGCCAGCCTC
GCAGAGCAGGATTCCCGTTGAGCACCGCCAGGTGCGAATAAGGGACAGTGAAGAAGGAACACCCGCTCGC
GGGTGGGCCTACTTCACCTATCCTGCCCGGCTGACGCCGTTGGATACACCAAGGAAAGTCTACACGAACC
CTTTGGCAAAATCCTGTATATCGTGCGACATCGCGCGCGCGCGCGCGGATGCTAGCGGCGCGCCAAAAAA
AAGCCCGCTCATTA
